>Addgene plasmid #128373 | pPEE33 | addgene full sequence | sequence record 254578 | Addgene NGS Result
TTCGACACAAATGCATGTGTATCTCCACATCCATCCCTCACTAACCAACCCAATGTCATCATGTAGCTGT
GACTCTGCCATGTGCAGTCATATAATAAAAAGTTACATTGTTACATCTCCCTGCGTTTATAGGGGACACA
TTGACTGTCTGCTGAATGCTATCTTTGGTGATGTAAATACCAGAAACCCCCATATCCCCGCCATTGTTTA
CTTCATGTATGCATATTACGTCTACCCTGAAGCTGCAACGAATCCCAATCCAAACCTATGAACATGAAGG
CGAAAATCATAGTATGAATGTTGTGGGGTATATGGCATAGCACGATCAATCTGATAAATATTAACACGGG
CCAAACGGTTGCATCGCATTCTATCTACTTCAACTGCTACGTCTTTGGTGTGTTTGTTGCTCTACAGACG
ACCCATGTTTCCCAGTACACAGGACCTCCTTCATTATGTCACCTTTTGTCTTCATCCTTGCCTTCCTCCC
ATCCTCGTTCCTTCCTCTCCTGCAAAAATTCCTTTTTAAAAGAACAGCCTGCGCGTTTGGTGGACTTGTA
ATCCCTCCAATAAAACATTCAACGGCATAGTCGTAAACAAGAATGTTCACCTCCTGATTTCCTCACATTC
CTTCGCCAGCTCTGTGAGGTCAAAGAGTTCGTCAATAGGAAGACGCCGACCAAAATAAAGACTTGATGTG
CGGTAAGGTGCTGGGAGGGCCAGGCTTGGTACGAAGGGCTGGAAGAGAGTGCCGCTACAGGGCGCGTCAG
GTGGCACTTTTCGGGGAAATGTGCGCGGAACCCCTATTTGTTTATTTTTCTAAATACATTCAAATATGTA
TCCGCTCATGAGACAATAACCCTGATAAATGCTTCAATAATATTGAAAAAGGAAGAGTATGAGTATTCAA
CATTTCCGTGTCGCCCTTATTCCCTTTTTTGCGGCATTTTGCCTTCCTGTTTTTGCTCACCCAGAAACGC
TGGTGAAAGTAAAAGATGCTGAAGATCAGTTGGGTGCACGAGTGGGTTACATCGAACTGGATCTCAACAG
CGGTAAGATCCTTGAGAGTTTTCGCCCCGAAGAACGTTTTCCAATGATGAGCACTTTTAAAGTTCTGCTA
TGTGGCGCGGTATTATCCCGTATTGACGCCGGGCAAGAGCAACTCGGTCGCCGCATACACTATTCTCAGA
ATGACTTGGTTGAGTACTCACCAGTCACAGAAAAGCATCTTACGGATGGCATGACAGTAAGAGAATTATG
CAGTGCTGCCATAACCATGAGTGATAACACTGCGGCCAACTTACTTCTGACAACGATCGGAGGACCGAAG
GAGCTAACCGCTTTTTTGCACAACATGGGGGATCATGTAACTCGCCTTGATCGTTGGGAACCGGAGCTGA
ATGAAGCCATACCAAACGACGAGCGTGACACCACGATGCCTGTAGCAATGGCAACAACGTTGCGCAAACT
ATTAACTGGCGAACTACTTACTCTAGCTTCCCGGCAACAATTAATAGACTGGATGGAGGCGGATAAAGTT
GCAGGACCACTTCTGCGCTCGGCCCTTCCGGCTGGCTGGTTTATTGCTGATAAATCTGGAGCCGGTGAGC
GTGGGTCTCGCGGTATCATTGCAGCACTGGGGCCAGATGGTAAGCCCTCCCGTATCGTAGTTATCTACAC
GACGGGGAGTCAGGCAACTATGGATGAACGAAATAGACAGATCGCTGAGATAGGTGCCTCACTGATTAAG
CATTGGTAACTGTCAGACCAAGTTTACTCATATATACTTTAGATTGATTTAAAACTTCATTTTTAATTTA
AAAGGATCTAGGTGAAGATCCTTTTTGATAATCTCATGACCAAAATCCCTTAACGTGAGTTTTCGTTCCA
CTGAGCGTCAGACCCCGTAGAAAAGATCAAAGGATCTTCTTGAGATCCTTTTTTTCTGCGCGTAATCTGC
TGCTTGCAAACAAAAAAACCACCGCTACCAGCGGTGGTTTGTTTGCCGGATCAAGAGCTACCAACTCTTT
TTCCGAAGGTAACTGGCTTCAGCAGAGCGCAGATACCAAATACTGTTCTTCTAGTGTAGCCGTAGTTAGG
CCACCACTTCAAGAACTCTGTAGCACCGCCTACATACCTCGCTCTGCTAATCCTGTTACCAGTGGCTGCT
GCCAGTGGCGATAAGTCGTGTCTTACCGGGTTGGACTCAAGACGATAGTTACCGGATAAGGCGCAGCGGT
CGGGCTGAACGGGGGGTTCGTGCACACAGCCCAGCTTGGAGCGAACGACCTACACCGAACTGAGATACCT
ACAGCGTGAGCTATGAGAAAGCGCCACGCTTCCCGAAGGGAGAAAGGCGGACAGGTATCCGGTAAGCGGC
AGGGTCGGAACAGGAGAGCGCACGAGGGAGCTTCCAGGGGGAAACGCCTGGTATCTTTATAGTCCTGTCG
GGTTTCGCCACCTCTGACTTGAGCGTCGATTTTTGTGATGCTCGTCAGGGGGGCGGAGCCTATGGAAAAA
CGCCAGCAACGCGGCCTTTTTACGGTTCCTGGCCTTTTGCTGGCCTTTTGCTCACATGTTCTTTCCTGCG
TTATCCCCTGATTCTGTGGATAACCGTATTACCGCCTTTGAGTGAGCTGATACCGCTCGCCGCAGCCGAA
CGACCGAGCGCAGCGAGTCAGTGAGCGAGGAAGCGGAAGAGCGCCCAATACGCAAACCGCCTCTCCCCGC
GCGTTGGCCGATTCATTAATGCAGCTGGCACGACAGGTTTCCCGACTGGAAAGCGGGCAGTGAGCGCAAC
GCAATTAATGTGAGTTAGCTCACTCATTAGGCACCCCAGGCTTTACACTTTATGCTTCCGGCTCGTATGT
TGTGTGGAATTGTGAGCGGATAACAATTTCACACAGGAAACAGCTATGACCATGATTACGCCAAGCGCGC
AATTAACCCTCACTAAAGGGAACAAAAGCTGGAGCTCCACCGCGGTGGCGGCCGCTCTAGAACTAGTGGA
TCCCCCGGGCTGCAGGAATTCGATATCAAGCTTATCGATACCGTCGACCTCGAGGGGGGGCCCGGTACCC
AATTCGCCCTATAGTGAGTCGTATTACGCGCGCTCACTGGCCGTCGTTTTACAACGTCGTGACTGGGAAA
ACCCTGGCGTTACCCAACTTAATCGCCTTGCAGCACATCCCCCTTTCGCCAGCTGGCGTAATAGCGAAGA
GGCCCGCACCGATCGCCCTTCCCAACAGTTGCGCAGCCTGAATGGCGAATGGAAATTGTAAGCGTTAATA
TTTTGTTAAAATTCGCGTTAAATTTTTGTTAAATCAGCTCATTTTTTTAACCAATAGGCCGAAATCGGCA
AAATCCCTTATAAATCAAAAGAATAGACCGAGATAGGGTTGAGTCCATGGCTGCGAGGATGTGAGCTGGA
GAGCGGCGCACGGGAAGGGGAGGACTCACATAAGCATGCAGGATTCGAGTGGCATGGTGTGCACTGAGTG
TATGGTTGTCGGAGGAGAGGATGATGGTAACAACAATAGCAGCAACGTCACTCGACGCGCGTCCGGTGTG
CCACACGGGGTAACGCCGAGTCGCCGTCAGGGTCGCCGAGACCACTCTCACAGCGTCACCGTTGGCACCA
GCTCAGCTTACAGCTTCTATCCTCCGCCAGCATCCACATACATCCCCTATACCGCATCCCCCACCCACTG
CCCAAGGTGAGTCATCTTCCCGCCCCCTTCCCTTGCCCGCCACTCAGTCCTCCATCCTCCACTAATCCAC
CTTATCGCACCCACCGCCTATCGCACATCCGAGCACAATGCTGGGCCTGCCAGGGGCTGCTAGATGGTGC
TCTCCCCACGCTGATCTGCATGCCGGCCATTGGATCATGGGTGCTAGGTGCTGGGTGCTGGATGTTGGAT
GCTGGATGCTGGGTGCACGCTTGGTCATTTCCTTCCAGGATTGACGGTCGCCGAGAGGACGACGTGGCGT
TCGACAACGAGGGCCGATAGCACCGCATCGCCTCGACCTGCATCCATCTCGCCTTGTCCTTTTGGTGCAA
CAATCCATCCGTGCTGGTGCCACACGCATAGCTGGAAGAGATGGATGTGCGTTGAACAGAGCTGCCGTCA
GGACTTTTTGGTGCACGGACCCTATTGTCCTCCCCAATCTTCACCGCGTCTCCTAATATGCAGCCTCTTT
GCTAATTGTCTTTTTCCATTAGTAAACTCGCCCAACATGTCTATGATTGAACAAGATGGATTGCACGCAG
GTTCTCCGGCCGCTTGGGTGGAGAGGCTATTCGGCTATGACTGGGCACAACAGACAATCGGCTGCTCTGA
TGCCGCCGTGTTCCGGCTGTCAGCGCAGGGGCGCCCGGTTCTTTTTGTCAAGACCGACCTGTCCGGTGCC
CTGAATGAACTGCAGGACGAGGCAGCGCGGCTATCGTGGCTGGCCACGACGGGCGTTCCTTGCGCAGCTG
TGCTCGACGTTGTCACTGAAGCGGGAAGGGACTGGCTGCTATTGGGCGAAGTGCCGGGGCAGGATCTCCT
GTCATCCCACCTTGCTCCTGCCGAGAAAGTATCCATCATGGCTGATGCAATGCGGCGGCTGCATACGCTT
GATCCGGCTACCTGCCCATTCGACCACCAAGCGAAACATCGCATCGAGCGAGCACGTACTCGGATGGAAG
CCGGTCTTGTCGATCAGGATGATCTGGACGAAGAGCATCAGGGGCTCGCGCCAGCCGAACTGTTCGCCAG
GCTCAAGGCGCGCATGCCCGACGGCGAGGATCTCGTCGTGACCCATGGCGATGCCTGCTTGCCGAATATC
ATGGTGGAAAATGGCCGCTTTTCTGGATTCATCGACTGTGGCCGGCTGGGTGTGGCGGACCGCTATCAGG
ACATAGCGTTGGCTACCCGTGATATTGCTGAAGAGCTTGGCGGCGAATGGGCTGACCGCTTCCTCGTGCT
TTACGGTATCGCCGCTCCCGATTCGCAGCGCATCGCCTTCTATCGCCTTCTTGACGAGTTCTTCTGAGTG
AAGGCGGTAAGGGGTTAATTTTCCTTAGAGGGTGTATATATACATATTAGAGAAGTGATACAATTTTAGC
ACACTGCGAATTCGAGACAGACATCGTGTCAATCATCTTTTTTGACATTATATGCCCATTAATCTATCTA
CAGACAACAATACCATCCTTCCCACCCTCAGCAACGCCGTTGAATCCTCAGGATCTTCATGGCTCCTTGT
CTCTGAAACCAGGAAGCTAGTTTCTACATCTCTTCCGTGTTAATACAGATAAACCAAGGGGGTTAACGAG
AGCATTTAGTCTAGAAGGGAACAAGGGACTTACCAATCAGCAACAATCACAGCTATCCCTTTCTCCTAAT
GCCATTTCAAGGTATACTTCTCATGCGCAACGCCGCAACTCCCATTAACTTCTCTTCCTCAACTGATCCC
TCTTCTCCTCACTCATCTTCAATAACCCGTCCGTAAAACCGGTTCTTACAATGAGGATATCTCCTGGCTG
AATGTTGACTTGTGCAGTGTCATTCTTCGGCACATGCAATGAGGGTGCAGAGTGAAGGCTCGTTGGCTCG
TGTTAATCCACGCACGCCGCAAGGTAGGCAACGAAAGCCGTAGCTGCTATTACTATTTTCATCTAGGGCG
CTTCCCTTCGATAACTCCCGTTCTCATTCTTCCCTCTCTCTCTACCTTCCCAGTACTCACCGTCTCCTCC
ATTCATGCAATTCCTGCTGTGAAAACCCTCGCTCCGCCCTCACTTCCCTAATGGCCCCTTCCGAAGTAAG
AAAAGCTATTTCCGACTCCTCACTCTCACCCGCATCATATCGAGCCCTCCGCGAGGATTAGAAATTCCCT
CGTGACGACCCCATTGCATACGGCGGCCACCTTAAAAACAAAGACCGACCATATCCCCTCTCTCTCCATC
CCTTTCAGTACGATACCAACCACCATATGATTCCTTTCATTAGATTGTCGTCTTTCCTCCCCGTCGCACG
AATTCCTTCCACGATTTGACTGCCGCCACCGTTAATTAATTAACACAAGTATCGTGGCGCGCC
Features (pLannotate 1.2.2; 14 found; start..end, strand, type, name):
    751..767     -  rep_origin     f1 ori (fragment): f1 bacteriophage origin of replication; arrow indicates direction of (+) strand synthesis
    794..898     +  promoter       AmpR promoter: bla
    899..1759    +  CDS            AmpR: β-lactamase; bla; confers resistance to ampicillin, carbenicillin, and related antibiotics
   1930..2518    +  rep_origin     ori: high-copy-number ColE1/pMB1/pBR322/pUC origin of replication
   2701..2793    +  CDS            lacI (fragment): lac repressor; lacI; The lac repressor binds to the lac operator to inhibit transcription in E. coli. This inhibition can be relieved by adding lactose or isopropyl-β-D-thiogalactopyranoside (IPTG).
   2806..2827    +  protein_bind   CAP binding site: CAP binding activates transcription in the presence of cAMP. E. coli catabolite activator protein
   2842..2872    +  promoter       lac promoter: promoter for the E. coli lac operon
   2880..2896    +  protein_bind   lac operator: The lac repressor binds to the lac operator to inhibit transcription in E. coli. This inhibition can be relieved by adding lactose or isopropyl-β-D-thiogalactopyranoside (IPTG). lac repressor encoded by lacI
   2941..2959    +  promoter       T3 promoter: promoter for bacteriophage T3 RNA polymerase
   2972..3079    +  misc_feature   MCS: pBluescript multiple cloning site
   3088..3106    -  promoter       T7 promoter: promoter for bacteriophage T7 RNA polymerase
   3114..3269    +  CDS            lacZα (fragment): LacZα fragment of β-galactosidase; lacZ fragment
   3273..3404    -  rep_origin     M13 ori (fragment): M13 bacteriophage origin of replication; arrow indicates direction of (+) strand synthesis
   4243..5034    +  CDS            neo: KKA2_KLEPN - Also known as kan, nptII. Experimental evidence at protein level: Swiss-Prot protein existence level 1. Resistance to kanamycin, neomycin, paromomycin, ribostamycin, butirosin and gentamicin B. From Klebsiella pneumoniae.
