[The description below was written by a language model from this plasmid's Addgene catalogue record and pLannotate feature annotations shown in this document.]
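Description:
pPEE33 is an empty-backbone integrative vector for genetic complementation in the fungal pathogen Cryptococcus neoformans, built on pBluescript II SK(-). In E. coli it is maintained as a high-copy plasmid through the ColE1/pUC-type origin and selected with ampicillin via the bla gene. The fungal-specific modules were assembled by Gibson cloning in place of the f1 origin of replication, which is consistent with the feature table showing only short residual f1/M13 origin fragments. Because this substitution leaves the rest of the backbone untouched, the plasmid keeps the standard pBluescript multiple cloning site flanked by T3 and T7 promoters and embedded in the lac promoter/operator–lacZα region, so blue/white screening remains available when a gene of interest is subcloned.

The payload has two parts. The first is a NEO marker, a neomycin phosphotransferase coding sequence driven by the ACT1 promoter, which allows G418 selection of Cryptococcus transformants. The second is the Safe Haven Site 4 sequence, a small gene-free intergenic region between CNAG_06526 and CNAG_06527, which provides homology for targeted integration into the genome by homologous recombination, so that introduced DNA lands at a defined location without interrupting a gene. A linker carrying sites for the rare cutters BaeI, AscI and PacI permits linearization before biolistic transformation. The automated annotation identifies the neo coding sequence but not the ACT1 promoter, the safe haven homology or the linker, which presumably occupy the unannotated stretches of the 6,083 nt sequence. Typical use is reintroducing a wild-type gene copy into a deletion mutant at a neutral locus.
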