Addgene plasmid #128373: pPEE33
Purpose: (Empty Backbone) Complementation in Cryptococcus neoformans. Targets DNA constructs to a Safe Haven Site 4, a small gene-free region. Contains the NEO resistance marker
Depositing lab: James Fraser. Depositing organization: University of Queensland. Publication: amdS as a dominant recyclable marker in Cryptococcus neoformans. Erpf PE, Stephenson CJ, Fraser JA. Fungal Genet Biol. 2019 Jun 17;131:103241. doi: 10.1016/j.fgb.2019.103241. PubMed 31220607.
Backbone
  Vector backbone: pBlueScript II SK(-)
  Backbone manufacturer: Stratagene
  Vector type: Unspecified
  Selectable markers: Neomycin (select with G418)
Growth in bacteria
  Bacterial resistance: Ampicillin, 100 μg/mL
  Growth temperature: 37°C
  Growth strain: DH5alpha
  Copy number: High Copy
Gene/Insert
  Gene/Insert name: Neomycin (NEO)
  Species: Synthetic
  Promoter: ACT1
  Cloning method: Gibson Cloning
Terms and licenses: Academic/Nonprofit Terms; Industry Terms: Not Available to Industry
Depositor comments: Contains the Safe Haven Site 4 sequence (CNAG_06526 - CNAG_06527) in the backbone of pBluescript II SK- to enable integration into the C. neoformans genome via homologous recombination, in addition to a linker sequence containing multiple rare-cutting restriction enzyme cut sites to facilitate linearization prior to biolistic transformation. Importantly, as the Safe Haven and marker fragments were inserted into the pBluescript II SK- backbone in place of the f1 origin of replication, each plasmid still retains the original multicloning site and blue/white screening capabilities. Linearization of the safe haven constructs is made possible by the inclusion of a linker containing cut sites for three rare cutting restriction enzymes, BaeI, AscI and PacI. To use the vectors, the gene of interest is subcloned into the standard pBluescript II SK- multicloning site.
How to cite: pPEE33 was a gift from James Fraser (Addgene plasmid # 128373 ; http://n2t.net/addgene:128373 ; RRID:Addgene_128373)
